>Addgene plasmid #12607 | EC.SurA.pTYB1.a21-281&390-428.wt | depositor full sequence | sequence record 7370 | Author sequence
AACTACGTCAGGTGGCACTTTTCGGGGAAATGTGCGCGGAACCCCTATTTGTTTATTTTTCTAAATACAT
TCAAATATGTATCCGCTCATGAGACAATAACCCTGATAAATGCTTCAATAATATTGAAAAAGGAAGAGTA
TGAGTATTCAACATTTCCGTGTCGCCCTTATTCCCTTTTTTGCGGCATTTTGCCTTCCTGTTTTTGCTCA
CCCAGAAACGCTGGTGAAAGTAAAAGATGCTGAAGATCAGTTGGGTGCACGAGTGGGTTACATCGAACTG
GATCTCAACAGCGGTAAGATCCTTGAGAGTTTTCGCCCCGAAGAACGTTCTCCAATGATGAGCACTTTTA
AAGTTCTGCTATGTGGCGCGGTATTATCCCGTGTTGACGCCGGGCAAGAGCAACTCGGTCGCCGCATACA
CTATTCTCAGAATGACTTGGTTGAGTACTCACCAGTCACAGAAAAGCATCTTACGGATGGCATGACAGTA
AGAGAATTATGCAGTGCTGCCATAACCATGAGTGATAACACTGCGGCCAACTTACTTCTGACAACGATCG
GAGGACCGAAGGAGCTAACCGCTTTTTTGCACAACATGGGGGATCATGTAACTCGCCTTGATCGTTGGGA
ACCGGAGCTGAATGAAGCCATACCAAACGACGAGCGTGACACCACGATGCCTGTAGCAATGGCAACAACG
TTGCGCAAACTATTAACTGGCGAACTACTTACTCTAGCTTCCCGGCAACAATTAATAGACTGGATGGAGG
CGGATAAAGTTGCAGGACCACTTCTGCGCTCGGCCCTTCCGGCTGGCTGGTTTATTGCTGATAAATCTGG
AGCCGGTGAGCGTGGGTCTCGCGGTATCATTGCAGCACTGGGGCCAGATGGTAAGCCCTCCCGTATCGTA
GTTATCTACACGACGGGGAGTCAGGCAACTATGGATGAACGAAATAGACAGATCGCTGAGATAGGTGCCT
CACTGATTAAGCATTGGTAACTGTCAGACCAAGTTTACTCATATATACTTTAGATTGATT
[38 nt withheld, positions 1041-1078]
A
[37 nt withheld, positions 1080-1116]
ATTTTGTTAAAATTCGCGTTAAATTTTTGTTAAATCAGCTCATTTTTTAACCAATAGGCCGAAATCGGCA
AAATCCCTTATAAATCAAAAGAATAGCCCGAGATAGGGT
[37 nt withheld, positions 1226-1262]
AAAGAACGTGGACTCCAACGTCAAAGG
[141 nt withheld, positions 1290-1430]
G
[125 nt withheld, positions 1432-1556]
AAAGGATCTAGGTGAAGATCCTTTTTGATAATCTCATGACCAAAATCCCTTAACGTGAGTTTTCGTTCCA
CTGAGCGTCAGACCCCGTAGAAAAGATCAAAGGATCTTCTTGAGATCCTTTTTTTCTGCGCGTAATCTGC
TGCTTGCAAACAAAAAAACCACCGCTACCAGCGGTGGTTTGTTTGCCGGATCAAGAGCTACCAACTCTTT
TTCCGAAGGTAACTGGCTTCAGCAGAGCGCAGATACCAAATACTGTCCTTCTAGTGTAGCCGTAGTTAGG
CCACCACTTCAAGAACTCTGTAGCACCGCCTACATACCTCGCTCTGCTAATCCTGTTACCAGTGGCTGCT
GCCAGTGGCGATAAGTCGTGTCTTACCGGGTTGGACTCAAGACGATAGTTACCGGATAAGGCGCAGCGGT
CGGGCTGAACGGGGGGTTCGTGCACACAGCCCAGCTTGGAGCGAACGACCTACACCGAACTGAGATACCT
ACAGCGTGAGCTATGAGAAAGCGCCACGCTTCCCGAAGGGAGAAAGGCGGACAGGTATCCGGTAAGCGGC
AGGGTCGGAACAGGAGAGCGCACGAGGGAGCTTCCAGGGGGAAACGCCTGGTATCTTTATAGTCCTGTCG
GGTTTCGCCACCTCTGACTTGAGCGTCGATTTTTGTGATGCTCGTCAGGGGGGCGGAGCCTATGGAAAAA
CGCCAGCAACGCGGCCTTTTTACGGTTCCTGGCCTTTTGCTGGCCTTTTGCTCACATGTTCTTTCCTGCG
TTATCCCCTGATTCTGTGGATAACCGTATTACCGCCTTTGAGTGAGCTGATACCGCTCGCCGCAGCCGAA
CGACCGAGCGCAGCGAGTCAGTGAGCGAGGAAGCTATGGTGCACTCTCAGTACAATCTGCTCTGATGCCG
CATAGTTAAGCCAGTATACACTCCGCTATCGCTACGTGACTGGGTCATGGCTGCGCCCCGACACCCGCCA
ACACCCGCTGACGCGCCCTGACGGGCTTGTCTGCTCCCGGCATCCGCTTACAGACAAGCTGTGACCGTCT
CCGGGAGCTGCATGTGTCAGAGGTTTTCACCGTCATCACCGAAACGCGCGAGGCAGCTGCGGTAAAGCTC
ATCAGCGTGGTCGTGCAGCGATTCACAGATGTCTGCCTGTTCATCCGCGTCCAGCTCGTTGAGTTTCTCC
AGAAGCGTTAATGTCTGGCTTCTGATAAAGCGGGCCATGTTAAGGGCGGTTTTTTCCTGTTTGGTCACTG
ATGCCTCCGTGTAAGGGGGATTTCTGTTCATGGGGGTAATGATACCGATGAAACGAGAGAGGATGCTCAC
GATACGGGTTACTGATGATGAACATGCCCGGTTACTGGAACGTTGTGAGGGTAAACAACTGGCGGTATGG
ATGCGGCGGGACCAGAGAAAAATCACTCAGGGTCAATGCCAGCCGAACGCCAGCAAGACGTAGCCCAGCG
CGTCGGCCGCCATGCCGGCGATAATGGCCTGCTTCTCGCCGAAACGTTTGGTGGCGGGACCAGTGACGAA
GGCTTGAGCGAGGGCGTGCAAGATTCCGAATACCGCAAGCGACAGGCCGATCATCGTCGCGCTCCAGCGA
AAGCGGTCCTCGCCGAAAATGACCCAGAGCGCTGCCGGCACCTGTCCTACGAGTTGCATGATAAAGAAGA
CAGTCATAAGTGCGGCGACGATAGTCATGCCCCGCGCCCACCGGAAGGAGCTGACTGGGTTGAAGGCTCT
CAAGGGCATCGGTCGAGATCCCGGTGCCTAATGAGTGAGCTAACTTACATTAATTGCGTTGCGCTCACTG
CCCGCTTTCCAGTCGGGAAACCTGTCGTGCCAGCTGCATTAATGAATCGGCCAACGCGCGGGGAGAGGCG
GTTTGCGTATTGGGCGCCAGGGTGGTTTTTCTTTTCACCAGTGAGACGGGCAACAGCTGATTGCCCTTCA
CCGCCTGGCCCTGAGAGAGTTGCAGCAAGCGGTCCACGCTGGTTTGCCCCAGCAGGCGAAAATCCTGTTT
GATGGTGGTTAACGGCGGGATATAACATGAGCTGTCTTCGGTATCGTCGTATCCCACTACCGAGATATCC
GCACCAACGCGCAGCCCGGACTCGGTAATGGCGCGCATTGCGCCCAGCGCCATCTGATCGTTGGCAACCA
GCATCGCAGTGGGAACGATGCCCTCATTCAGCATTTGCATGGTTTGTTGAAAACCGGACATGGCACTCCA
GTCGCCTTCCCGTTCCGCTATCGGCTGAATTTGATTGCGAGTGAGATATTTATGCCAGCCAGCCAGACGC
AGACGCGCCGAGACAGAACTTAATGGGCCCGCTAACAGCGCGATTTGCTGGTGACCCAATGCGACCAGAT
GCTCCACGCCCAGTCGCGTACCGTCTTCATGGGAGAAAATAATACTGTTGATGGGTGTCTGGTCAGAGAC
ATCAAGAAATAACGCCGGAACATTAGTGCAGGCAGCTTCCACAGCAATGGCATCCTGGTCATCCAGCGGA
TAGTTAATGATCAGCCCACTGACGCGTTGCGCGAGAAGATTGTGCACCGCCGCTTTACAGGCTTCGACGC
CGCTTCGTTCTACCATCGACACCACCACGCTGGCACCCAGTTGATCGGCGCGAGATTTAATCGCCGCGAC
AATTTGCGACGGCGCGTGCAGGGCCAGACTGGAGGTGGCAACGCCAATCAGCAACGACTGTTTGCCCGCC
AGTTGTTGTGCCACGCGGTTGGGAATGTAATTCAGCTCCGCCATCGCCGCTTCCACTTTTTCCCGCGTTT
TCGCAGAAACGTGGCTGGCCTGGTTCACCACGCGGGAAACGGTCTGATAAGAGACACCGGCATACTCTGC
GACATCGTATAACGTTACTGGTTTCACATTCACCACCCTGAATTGACTCTCTTCCGGGCGCTATCATGCC
ATACCGCGAAAGGTTTTGCGCCATTCGATGGTGTCCGGGATCTCGACGCTCTCCCTTATGCGACTCCTGC
ATTAGGAAGCAGCCCAGTAGTAGGTTGAGGCCGTTGAGCACCGCCGCCGCAAGGAATGGTGCATGCCGGC
ATGCCGCCCTTTCGTCTTCAAGAATTAATTCCCAATTCCCCAGGCATCAAATAAAACGAAAGGCTCAGTC
GAAAGACTGGGCCTTTCGTTTTATCTGTTGTTTGTCGGTGAACGCTCTCCTGAGTAGGACAAATCCGCCG
GGAGCGGATTTGAACGTTGCGAAGCAACGGCCCGGAGGGTGGCGGGCAGGACGCCCGCCATAAACTGCCA
GGAATTAATTCCCCAGGCATCAAATAAAACGAAAGGCTCAGTCGAAAGACTGGGCCTTTCGTTTTATCTG
TTGTTTGTCGGTGAACGCTCTCCTGAGTAGGACAAATCCGCCGGGAGCGGATTTGAACGTTGCGAAGCAA
CGGCCCGGAGGGTGGCGGGCAGGACGCCCGCCATAAACTGCCAGGAATTAATTCCCCAGGCATCAAATAA
AACGAAAGGCTCAGTCGAAAGACTGGGCCTTTCGTTTTATCTGTTGTTTGTCGGTGAACGCTCTCCTGAG
TAGGACAAATCCGCCGGGAGCGGATTTGAACGTTGCGAAGCAACGGCCCGGAGGGTGGCGGGCAGGACGC
CCGCCATAAACTGCCAGGAATTAATTCCCCAGGCATCAAATAAAACGAAAGGCTCAGTCGAAAGACTGGG
CCTTTCGTTTTATCTGTTGTTTGTCGGTGAACGCTCTCCTGAGTAGGACAAATCCGCCGGGAGCGGATTT
GAACGTTGCGAAGCAACGGCCCGGAGGGTGGCGGGCAGGACGCCCGCCATAAACTGCCAGGAATTAATTC
CCCAGGCATCAAATAAAACGAAAGGCTCAGTCGAAAGACTGGGCCTTTCGTTTTATCTGTTGTTTGTCGG
TGAACGCTCTCCTGAGTAGGACAAATCCGCCGGGAGCGGATTTGAACGTTGCGAAGCAACGGCCCGGAGG
GTGGCGGGCAGGACGCCCGCCATAAACTGCCAGGAATTGGGGATCGGAATTAATTCCCGGTTTAAACCGG
GGATCTCGATCCCGCGAAATTAATACGACTCACTATAGGGGAATTGTGAGCGGATAACAATTCCCCTCTA
GAAATAATTTTGTTTAACTTTAAGAAGGAGATATACATATGGCCCCCCAGGTAGTCGATAAAGTCGCAGC
CGTCGTCAATAACGGCGTCGTGCTGGAAAGCGACGTTGATGGATTAATGCAGTCGGTAAAACTGAACGCT
GCTCAGGCAAGGCAGCAACTTCCTGATGACGCGACGCTGCGCCACCAAATCATGGAACGTTTGATCATGG
ATCAAATCATCCTGCAGATGGGGCAGAAAATGGGAGTGAAAATCTCCGATGAGCAGCTGGATCAGGCGAT
TGCTAACATCGCGAAACAGAACAACATGACGCTGGATCAGATGCGCAGCCGTCTGGCTTACGATGGACTG
AACTACAACACCTATCGTAACCAGATCCGCAAAGAGATGATTATCTCTGAAGTGCGTAACAACGAGGTGC
GTCGTCGCATCACCATCCTGCCGCAGGAAGTCGAATCCCTGGCGCAGCAGGTGGGTAACCAAAACGACGC
CAGCACTGAGCTGAACCTGAGCCACATCCTGATCCCGCTGCCGGAAAACCCGACCTCTGATCAGGTGAAC
GAAGCGGAAAGCCAGGCGCGCGCCATTGTCGATCAGGCGCGTAACGGCGCTGATTTCGGTAAGCTGGCGA
TTGCTCATTCTGCCGACCAGCAGGCGCTGAACGGCGGCCAGATGGGCTGGGGCCGTATTCAGGAGTTGCC
CGGGATCTTCGCCCAGGCATTAAGCACCGCGAAGAAAGGCGACATTGTTGGCCCGATTCGTTCCGGCGTT
GGCTTCCATATTCTGAAAGTTAACGACCTGCGCGGCGAAAGCAAAAATATCTCGGACGCTGCGCAGAAAG
ATCGTGCATACCGCATGCTGATGAACCGTAAGTTCTCGGAAGAAGCAGCAAGCTGGATGCAGGAACAACG
TGCCAGCGCCTACGTTAAAATCCTGAGCAACGGGTGCTTTGCCAAGGGTACCAATGTTTTAATGGCGGAT
GGGTCTATTGAATGTATTGAAAACATTGAGGTTGGTAATAAGGTCATGGGTAAAGATGGCAGACCTCGTG
AGGTAATTAAATTGCCCAGAGGAAGAGAAACTATGTACAGCGTCGTGCAGAAAAGTCAGCACAGAGCCCA
CAAAAGTGACTCAAGTCGTGAAGTGCCAGAATTACTCAAGTTTACGTGTAATGCGACCCATGAGTTGGTT
GTTAGAACACCTCGTAGTGTCCGCCGTTTGTCTCGTACCATTAAGGGTGTCGAATATTTTGAAGTTATTA
CTTTTGAGATGGGCCAAAAGAAAGCCCCCGACGGTAGAATTGTTGAGCTTGTCAAGGAAGTTTCAAAGAG
CTACCCAATATCTGAGGGGCCTGAGAGAGCCAACGAATTAGTAGAATCCTATAGAAAGGCTTCAAATAAA
GCTTATTTTGAGTGGACTATTGAGGCCAGAGATCTTTCTCTGTTGGGTTCCCATGTTCGTAAAGCTACCT
ACCAGACTTACGCTCCAATTCTTTATGAGAATGACCACTTTTTCGACTACATGCAAAAAAGTAAGTTTCA
TCTCACCATTGAAGGTCCAAAAGTACTTGCTTATTTACTTGGTTTATGGATTGGTGATGGATTGTCTGAC
AGGGCAACTTTTTCGGTTGATTCCAGAGATACTTCTTTGATGGAACGTGTTACTGAATATGCTGAAAAGT
TGAATTTGTGCGCCGAGTATAAGGACAGAAAAGAACCACAAGTTGCCAAAACTGTTAATTTGTACTCTAA
AGTTGTCAGAGGTAATGGTATTCGCAATAATCTTAATACTGAGAATCCATTATGGGACGCTATTGTTGGC
TTAGGATTCTTGAAGGACGGTGTCAAAAATATTCCTTCTTTCTTGTCTACGGACAATATCGGTACTCGTG
AAACATTTCTTGCTGGTCTAATTGATTCTGATGGCTATGTTACTGATGAGCATGGTATTAAAGCAACAAT
AAAGACAATTCATACTTCTGTCAGAGATGGTTTGGTTTCCCTTGCTCGTTCTTTAGGCTTAGTAGTCTCG
GTTAACGCAGAACCTGCTAAGGTTGACATGAATGTCACCAAACATAAAATTAGTTATGCTATTTATATGT
CTGGTGGAGATGTTTTGCTTAACGTTCTTTCGAAGTGTGCCGGCTCTAAAAAATTCAGGCCTGCTCCCGC
CGCTGCTTTTGCACGTGAGTGCCGCGGATTTTATTTCGAGTTACAAGAATTGAAGGAAGACGATTATTAT
GGGATTACTTTATCTGATGATTCTGATCATCAGTTTTTGCTTGGATCCCAGGTTGTCGTCCATGCATGCG
GTGGCCTGACCGGTCTGAACTCAGGCCTCACGACAAATCCTGGTGTATCCGCTTGGCAGGTCAACACAGC
TTATACTGCGGGACAATTGGTCACATATAACGGCAAGACGTATAAATGTTTGCAGCCCCACACCTCCTTG
GCAGGATGGGAACCATCCAACGTTCCTGCCTTGTGGCAGCTTCAATGACTGCAGGAAGGGGATCCGGCTG
CTAACAAAGCCCGAAAGGAAGCTGAGTTGGCTGCTGCCACCGCTGAGCAATAACTAGCATAACCCCTTGG
GGCCTCTAAACGGGTCTTGAGGGGTTTTTTGCTGAAAGGAGGAACTATATCCGGAT
Features (pLannotate 1.2.2; 26 found; start..end, strand, type, name):
     35..139     +  promoter       AmpR promoter: bla
    140..1000    +  CDS            AmpR: β-lactamase; bla; confers resistance to ampicillin, carbenicillin, and related antibiotics
   1042..1555    -  rep_origin     M13 ori (sequence partly withheld): M13 bacteriophage origin of replication; arrow indicates direction of (+) strand synthesis
   1666..2254    +  rep_origin     ori: high-copy-number ColE1/pMB1/pBR322/pUC origin of replication
   2431..2521    -  misc_feature   bom (fragment): basis of mobility region from pBR322
   2623..2814    -  CDS            rop: Rop protein, which maintains plasmids at low copy number; rop
   2855..2965    +  CDS            mbeC (fragment): MBEC_ECOLX - Experimental evidence at protein level: Swiss-Prot protein existence level 1. Required for efficient mobilization of ColE1 plasmid and is thus essential to promote the specific transfer of the plasmid during conjugation. Probably functions by inducing DNA bending, helping the MbeA relaxase to melt the DNA around the nic site and cleave the phosphodiester bond. Binds specifically double-stranded DNA (dsDNA) containing the ColE1 oriT but does not recognize the inverted repeat (IR). From Escherichia coli.
   3000..3322    -  CDS            TcR (fragment): tetracycline efflux protein; tet; confers resistance to tetracycline
   3337..3358    -  protein_bind   CAP binding site: CAP binding activates transcription in the presence of cAMP. E. coli catabolite activator protein
   3371..4453    -  CDS            lacI: lac repressor; lacI; The lac repressor binds to the lac operator to inhibit transcription in E. coli. This inhibition can be relieved by adding lactose or isopropyl-β-D-thiogalactopyranoside (IPTG).
   4454..4531    -  promoter       lacI promoter: lacI
   4539..4632    -  CDS            TcR (fragment): tetracycline efflux protein; tet; confers resistance to tetracycline
   4684..4770    +  terminator     rrnB T1 terminator: Escherichia coli rrnB; transcription terminator T1 from the E. coli rrnB gene
   4867..4953    +  terminator     rrnB T1 terminator: Escherichia coli rrnB; transcription terminator T1 from the E. coli rrnB gene
   5050..5136    +  terminator     rrnB T1 terminator: Escherichia coli rrnB; transcription terminator T1 from the E. coli rrnB gene
   5233..5319    +  terminator     rrnB T1 terminator: Escherichia coli rrnB; transcription terminator T1 from the E. coli rrnB gene
   5416..5502    +  terminator     rrnB T1 terminator: Escherichia coli rrnB; transcription terminator T1 from the E. coli rrnB gene
   5637..5655    +  promoter       T7 promoter: promoter for bacteriophage T7 RNA polymerase
   5656..5680    +  protein_bind   lac operator: The lac repressor binds to the lac operator to inhibit transcription in E. coli. This inhibition can be relieved by adding lactose or isopropyl-β-D-thiogalactopyranoside (IPTG). lac repressor encoded by lacI
   5695..5717    +  RBS            RBS: efficient ribosome binding site from bacteriophage T7 gene 10 (Olins and Rangwala, 1989)
   5728..6627    +  CDS            surA (fragment): SURA_ECO57 - Experimental evidence at protein level: Swiss-Prot protein existence level 1. Chaperone involved in the correct folding and assembly of outer membrane proteins. Recognizes specific patterns of aromatic residues and the orientation of their side chains, which are found more frequently in integral outer membrane proteins. May act in both early periplasmic and late outer membrane-associated steps of protein maturation. From Escherichia coli O157:H7.
   6631..7449    +  CDS            Sce VMA intein 5' region: 5' region of the intein from the yeast Vma1 subunit of the vacuolar ATPase (Chong et al., 1998); Saccharomyces cerevisiae VMA1
   7452..7982    +  CDS            Sce VMA intein 3' region: modified 3' region of the intein from the yeast Vma1 subunit of the vacuolar ATPase (Chong et al., 1998); Saccharomyces cerevisiae VMA1; C-terminal cleavage of this intein can be induced by thiols.
   8026..8181    +  CDS            CBD: chitin binding domain from chitinase A1 (Watanabe et al., 1994); Bacillus circulans chiA
   8203..8252    +  CDS            SET1 (fragment): solubility-enhancement tag derived from T7 phage gene 10B
   8260..8307    +  terminator     T7 terminator: transcription terminator for bacteriophage T7 RNA polymerase
