[The description below was written by a language model from this plasmid's Addgene catalogue record and pLannotate feature annotations shown in this document.]
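Description:
EC.SurA.pTYB1.a21-281&390-428.wt is a bacterial expression plasmid built on the New England Biolabs pTYB1 backbone, a vector designed for intein-mediated protein purification. It is propagated in E. coli under ampicillin selection (AmpR with its bla promoter) and replicates from a ColE1/pMB1-type origin; the catalogue lists it as high copy, although the feature table also shows a rop gene and a bom fragment carried over from pBR322. An M13 phage origin is present for single-stranded DNA production, and short leftover fragments of a tetracycline resistance gene and mbeC appear to be non-functional backbone remnants.

The payload is an approximately 900 bp fragment of E. coli surA, which encodes the periplasmic chaperone that assists folding and assembly of integral outer membrane proteins. The construct name and mutation field indicate that it encodes residues 21–281 joined to 390–428, with residues 282–389 (the second PPIase domain) deleted, giving the SurA(deltaP2) variant. The insert was cloned between NdeI and KpnI, downstream of a T7 promoter, lac operator and the T7 gene 10 ribosome binding site. It is fused at its C-terminus to the Saccharomyces cerevisiae VMA1 intein and a Bacillus circulans chitin binding domain, and a T7 terminator follows. A plasmid-borne lacI gene keeps expression repressed until IPTG induction in a host supplying T7 RNA polymerase, and a series of rrnB T1 terminators upstream of the promoter limits read-through transcription. The fusion can be captured on chitin resin, and thiol-induced intein cleavage then releases the SurA fragment from the tag. The associated publication concerns the peptide motifs that SurA recognises in outer membrane proteins, so this domain-deletion protein was presumably made for such binding studies.
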