Addgene plasmid #12607: EC.SurA.pTYB1.a21-281&390-428.wt
Depositing lab: David McKay. Depositing organization: Stanford University. Publication: The periplasmic molecular chaperone protein SurA binds a peptide motif that is characteristic of integral outer membrane proteins. Bitto E, McKay DB. J Biol Chem. 2003 Dec 5. 278(49):49316-22. 10.1074/jbc.M308853200 PubMed 14506253.
Backbone
  Vector backbone: pTYB1
  Backbone manufacturer: New England Biolabs
  Backbone size w/o insert (bp): 7280
  Vector type: Bacterial Expression
Growth in bacteria
  Bacterial resistance: Ampicillin, 100 μg/mL
  Growth temperature: 37°C
  Growth strain: DH5alpha
  Copy number: High Copy
Gene/Insert
  Gene/Insert name: Escherichia coli surA delta PPIase domain 2 (alt name: SurA(deltaP2))
  Species: E. coli
  Insert size (bp): 900
  Mutation: residues 282-389 deleted
  Tag / fusion protein: intein (C terminal on insert)
  Cloning method: Restriction Enzyme; 5′ cloning site NdeI (not destroyed); 3′ cloning site KpnI (not destroyed)
  Sequencing primers: 5′ T7
Terms and licenses: Academic/Nonprofit Terms; Industry Terms: Not Available to Industry
How to cite: EC.SurA.pTYB1.a21-281&390-428.wt was a gift from David McKay (Addgene plasmid # 12607 ; http://n2t.net/addgene:12607 ; RRID:Addgene_12607)
