>Addgene plasmid #12607 | EC.SurA.pTYB1.a21-281&390-428.wt | addgene partial sequence | sequence record 19030 | 12607 with T7
CTAGAAATAATTTTGTTTAACTTTAAGAAGGAGATATACATATGGCCCCCCAGGTAGTCGATAAAGTCGC
AGCCGTCGTCAATAACGGCGTCGTGCTGGAAAGCGACGTTGATGGATTAATGCAGTCGGTAAAACTGAAC
GCTGCTCAGGCAAGGCAGCAACTTCCTGATGACGCGACGCTGCGCCACCAAATCATGGAACGTTTGATCA
TGGATCAAATCATCCTGCAGATGGGGCAGAAAATGGGAGTGAAAATCTCCGATGAGCAGCTGGATCAGGC
GATTGCTAACATCGCGAAACAGAACAACATGACGCTGGATCAGATGCGCAGCCGTCTGGCTTACGATGGA
CTGAACTACAACACCTATCGTAACCAGATCCGCAAAGAGATGATTATCTCTGAAGTGCGTAACAACGAGG
TGCGTCGTCGCATCACCATCCTGCCGCAGGAAGTCGAATCCCTGGCGCAGCAGGTGGGTAACCAAAACGA
CGCCAGCACTGAGCTGAACCTGAGCCACATCCTGATCCCGCTGCCGGAAAACCCGACCTCTGATCAGGTG
AACGAAGCGGAAAGCCAGGCGCGCGCCATTGTCGATCAGGCGCGTAACGGCGCTGATTTCGGTAAGCTGG
CGATTGCTCATTCTGCCGACCAGCAGGCGCTGAACGGCGGCCAGATGGGCTGGGGCCGTATTCAGGAGTT
GCCCGGGATCTTCGCCCAGGCATTAAGCACCGCGAAGAAAGGCGACATTGTTGGCCCGATTCGTTCCGGC
GTTGGCTTCCATATTCTGAAAGTTAACGACCTGCGCGGCGAAAGCAAAAATATCTCGG
